Addgene plasmid #179703: pmCherry-HP1alpha
Purpose: visualization of centromere heterochromatin
Depositing lab: Kenji Sugimoto. Publication: Characterization of nucleolar localization and exclusion signals in terminal deoxynucleotidyltransferase interacting factor 2/estrogen receptor alpha-binding protein. Fukada T, Shibata S, Ueda T, Sasaki K, Shimoida Y, Senda-Murata K, Sugimoto K. Biosci Biotechnol Biochem. 2019 Jul;83(7):1255-1262. doi: 10.1080/09168451.2019.1591265. Epub 2019 Mar 24. PubMed 30907250.
Backbone
  Vector backbone: pEGFP-C1
  Vector type: Mammalian Expression
Growth in bacteria
  Bacterial resistance: Kanamycin, 50 μg/mL
  Growth temperature: 37°C
  Growth strain: DH5alpha
  Copy number: High Copy
Gene/Insert
  Gene/Insert name: heterochromatin protein alpha
  Species: H. sapiens (human)
  Entrez Gene: CBX5 (a.k.a. HEL25, HP1, HP1A, HP1alpha)
  Tag / fusion protein: mCherry (N terminal on insert)
  Cloning method: Restriction Enzyme; 5′ cloning site unknown (unknown if destroyed)
Terms and licenses: Academic/Nonprofit Terms; Industry Terms: Not Available to Industry
Depositor comments: NheI-BglII-digested PCR products pREST-B-mCherry into the corresponding sites of the vector backbone of pEGFP-C1
How to cite: pmCherry-HP1alpha was a gift from Kenji Sugimoto (Addgene plasmid # 179703 ; http://n2t.net/addgene:179703 ; RRID:Addgene_179703)
