[The description below was written by a language model from this plasmid's Addgene catalogue record and pLannotate feature annotations shown in this document.]
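Description:
pmCherry-HP1alpha is a mammalian expression plasmid of about 5.4 kb built on the pEGFP-C1 backbone, in which the original EGFP coding sequence has been replaced by mCherry. According to the depositor's comments, a PCR-amplified mCherry fragment was inserted between the NheI and BglII sites of the backbone. Human heterochromatin protein 1 alpha (CBX5) lies downstream of the fluorescent protein, so mCherry sits at the N terminus of the fusion. The record does not state which sites were used to clone the CBX5 insert. The feature table shows a remnant of the multiple cloning site and roughly 150 nt of unannotated sequence between the mCherry and CBX5 reading frames, presumably linker or flanking cDNA sequence.

Expression of the fusion is driven by the human cytomegalovirus immediate early enhancer and promoter and is terminated by the SV40 polyadenylation signal. The plasmid replicates in E. coli at high copy from a pUC-type ColE1 origin and also carries an f1 origin for single-stranded DNA production. A single Tn5 NeoR/KanR gene serves as a dual marker. A bacterial bla promoter drives it for kanamycin selection in bacteria, and the SV40 early promoter, with the HSV TK polyadenylation signal, drives it for G418 selection of stably transfected mammalian cells. Short annotated fragments of SV40 large T antigen, ble and the bGH poly(A) signal appear to be backbone remnants rather than functional elements.

HP1alpha binds histone H3 tails methylated at lysine 9 and accumulates in heterochromatin. The red fusion protein is therefore used as a live-cell marker for visualizing centromeric heterochromatin by fluorescence microscopy, and it can be combined with green-tagged proteins in co-localization studies.
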