Features (pLannotate 1.2.2; 15 found; start..end, strand, type, name):
     61..364     +  enhancer       CMV enhancer: human cytomegalovirus immediate early enhancer
    365..568     +  promoter       CMV promoter: human cytomegalovirus (CMV) immediate early promoter
    604..1311    +  CDS            mCherry: mCherry is a basic (constitutively fluorescent) red fluorescent protein published in 2004, derived from Discosoma sp.. It is reported to be a very rapidly-maturing monomer with low acid sensitivity.
   1312..1337    +  misc_feature   MCS (fragment): multiple cloning site
   1483..2055    +  CDS            CBX5: CBX5_HUMAN - Also known as HP1A. Experimental evidence at protein level: Swiss-Prot protein existence level 1. Component of heterochromatin that recognizes and binds histone H3 tails methylated at 'Lys-9' (H3K9me), leading to epigenetic repression. In contrast, it is excluded from chromatin when 'Tyr-41' of histone H3 is phosphorylated (H3Y41ph). Can interact with lamin-B receptor (LBR). This interaction can contribute to the association of the heterochromatin with the inner nuclear membrane. Involved in the formation of functional kinetochore through interaction with MIS12 complex proteins. F
   2126..2210    +  CDS            large T antigen (fragment): large T antigen from SV40 (simian virus 40)
   2233..2354    +  polyA_signal   SV40 poly(A) signal: SV40 polyadenylation signal
   2388..2816    -  rep_origin     f1 ori (sequence partly withheld): f1 bacteriophage origin of replication; arrow indicates direction of (+) strand synthesis
   2843..2947    +  promoter       AmpR promoter: bla
   2949..3306    +  promoter       SV40 promoter: SV40 enhancer and early promoter
   3341..4135    +  CDS            NeoR/KanR: aminoglycoside phosphotransferase from Tn5; aph(3')-II (or nptII); confers resistance to neomycin, kanamycin, and G418 (Geneticin®)
   4156..4308    +  CDS            ble (fragment): BLE_KLEPN - Experimental evidence at protein level: Swiss-Prot protein existence level 1. Binding protein with a strong affinity to the bleomycin family of antibiotics. Binds to CL990; an antimitotic-antibiotic compound. From Klebsiella pneumoniae.
   4367..4414    +  polyA_signal   HSV TK poly(A) signal: herpes simplex virus thymidine kinase polyadenylation signal (Cole and Stacy, 1985)
   4505..4521    -  polyA_signal   bGH poly(A) signal (fragment): bovine growth hormone polyadenylation signal
   4743..5331    +  rep_origin     ori: high-copy-number ColE1/pMB1/pBR322/pUC origin of replication
>Addgene plasmid #179703 | pmCherry-HP1alpha | addgene full sequence | sequence record 356408 | Addgene NGS Result
TAGTTATTAATAGTAATCAATTACGGGGTCATTAGTTCATAGCCCATATATGGAGTTCCGCGTTACATAA
CTTACGGTAAATGGCCCGCCTGGCTGACCGCCCAACGACCCCCGCCCATTGACGTCAATAATGACGTATG
TTCCCATAGTAACGCCAATAGGGACTTTCCATTGACGTCAATGGGTGGAGTATTTACGGTAAACTGCCCA
CTTGGCAGTACATCAAGTGTATCATATGCCAAGTACGCCCCCTATTGACGTCAATGACGGTAAATGGCCC
GCCTGGCATTATGCCCAGTACATGACCTTATGGGACTTTCCTACTTGGCAGTACATCTACGTATTAGTCA
TCGCTATTACCATGGTGATGCGGTTTTGGCAGTACATCAATGGGCGTGGATAGCGGTTTGACTCACGGGG
ATTTCCAAGTCTCCACCCCATTGACGTCAATGGGAGTTTGTTTTGGCACCAAAATCAACGGGACTTTCCA
AAATGTCGTAACAACTCCGCCCCATTGACGCAAATGGGCGGTAGGCGTGTACGGTGGGAGGTCTATATAA
GCAGAGCTGGTTTAGTGAACCGTCAGATCCGCTAGCCGCCACCATGGTGAGCAAGGGCGAGGAGGATAAC
ATGGCCATCATCAAGGAGTTCATGCGCTTCAAGGTGCACATGGAGGGCTCCGTGAACGGCCACGAGTTCG
AGATCGAGGGCGAGGGCGAGGGCCGCCCCTACGAGGGCACCCAGACCGCCAAGCTGAAGGTGACCAAGGG
TGGCCCCCTGCCCTTCGCCTGGGACATCCTGTCCCCTCAGTTCATGTACGGCTCCAAGGCCTACGTGAAG
CACCCCGCCGACATCCCCGACTACTTGAAGCTGTCCTTCCCCGAGGGCTTCAAGTGGGAGCGCGTGATGA
ACTTCGAGGACGGCGGCGTGGTGACCGTGACCCAGGACTCCTCCCTGCAGGACGGCGAGTTCATCTACAA
GGTGAAGCTGCGCGGCACCAACTTCCCCTCCGACGGCCCCGTAATGCAGAAGAAGACCATGGGCTGGGAG
GCCTCCTCCGAGCGGATGTACCCCGAGGACGGCGCCCTGAAGGGCGAGATCAAGCAGAGGCTGAAGCTGA
AGGACGGCGGCCACTACGACGCTGAGGTCAAGACCACCTACAAGGCCAAGAAGCCCGTGCAGCTGCCCGG
CGCCTACAACGTCAACATCAAGTTGGACATCACCTCCCACAACGAGGACTACACCATCGTGGAACAGTAC
GAACGCGCCGAGGGCCGCCACTCCACCGGCGGCATGGACGAGCTGTACAAGAGATCTCGAGCTCAAGCTT
CGAATTCCGTTGCTGTCGCGCAGAAGGCGGCGGCGGTGGTGGCTTGTGGTGCGGCCTCACCATACAGGAA
CAGGGCAGACGTTAGCGTGAGTGATCACTCTCAATCCCGGGGACCTGGTGGCCTTAGTCTTTCAGGTGGA
ACGGTGTGCGACATGGGAAAGAAAACCAAGCGGACAGCTGACAGTTCTTCTTCAGAGGATGAGGAGGAGT
ATGTTGTGGAGAAGGTGCTAGACAGGCGCGTGGTTAAGGGACAAGTGGAATATCTACTGAAGTGGAAAGG
CTTTTCTGAGGAGCACAATACTTGGGAACCTGAGAAAAACTTGGATTGCCCTGAGCTAATTTCTGAATTT
ATGAAAAAGTATAAGAAGATGAAGGAGGGTGAAAATAATAAACCCAGGGAGAAGTCAGAAAGTAACAAGA
GGAAATCCAATTTCTCAAACAGTGCCGATGACATCAAATCTAAAAAAAAGAGAGAGCAGAGCAATGATAT
CGCTCGGGGCTTTGAGAGAGGACTGGAACCAGAAAAGATCATTGGGGCAACAGATTCCTGTGGTGATTTA
ATGTTCCTAATGAAATGGAAAGACACAGATGAAGCTGACCTGGTTCTTGCAAAAGAAGCTAATGTGAAAT
GTCCACAAATTGTGATAGCATTTTATGAAGAGAGACTGACATGGCATGCATATCCTGAGGATGCGGAAAA
CAAAGAGAAAGAAACAGCAAAGAGCTAAAGGAGGGGATGAGCTAAAGGAGGGGATGAATCACTAGTGCGG
CCGGGATCCACCGGATCTAGATAACTGATCATAATCAGCCATACCACATTTGTAGAGGTTTTACTTGCTT
TAAAAAACCTCCCACACCTCCCCCTGAACCTGAAACATAAAATGAATGCAATTGTTGTTGTTAACTTGTT
TATTGCAGCTTATAATGGTTACAAATAAAGCAATAGCATCACAAATTTCACAAATAAAGCATTTTTTTCA
CTGCATTCTAGTTGTGGTTTGTCCAAACTCATCAATGTATCTTAACGCGTAAATTGTAAGCGTTAATATT
TTGTTAAAATTCGCGTTAAATTTTTGTTAAATCAGCTCATTTTTTAACCAATAGGCCGAAATCGGCAAAA
TCCCTTATAAATCAAAAGAATAGACCGAGATAGGGT
[37 nt withheld, positions 2487-2523]
AAAGAACGTGGACTCCAACGTCAAAGG
[49 nt withheld, positions 2551-2599]
T
[91 nt withheld, positions 2601-2691]
G
[124 nt withheld, positions 2693-2816]
CAGGTGGCACTTTTCGGGGAAATGTGCGCGGAACCCCTATTTGTTTATTTTTCTAAATACATTCAAATAT
GTATCCGCTCATGAGACAATAACCCTGATAAATGCTTCAATAATATTGAAAAAGGAAGAGTCCTGAGGCG
GAAAGAACCAGCTGTGGAATGTGTGTCAGTTAGGGTGTGGAAAGTCCCCAGGCTCCCCAGCAGGCAGAAG
TATGCAAAGCATGCATCTCAATTAGTCAGCAACCAGGTGTGGAAAGTCCCCAGGCTCCCCAGCAGGCAGA
AGTATGCAAAGCATGCATCTCAATTAGTCAGCAACCATAGTCCCGCCCCTAACTCCGCCCATCCCGCCCC
TAACTCCGCCCAGTTCCGCCCATTCTCCGCCCCATGGCTGACTAATTTTTTTTATTTATGCAGAGGCCGA
GGCCGCCTCGGCCTCTGAGCTATTCCAGAAGTAGTGAGGAGGCTTTTTTGGAGGCCTAGGCTTTTGCAAA
GATCGATCAAGAGACAGGATGAGGATCGTTTCGCATGATTGAACAAGATGGATTGCACGCAGGTTCTCCG
GCCGCTTGGGTGGAGAGGCTATTCGGCTATGACTGGGCACAACAGACAATCGGCTGCTCTGATGCCGCCG
TGTTCCGGCTGTCAGCGCAGGGGCGCCCGGTTCTTTTTGTCAAGACCGACCTGTCCGGTGCCCTGAATGA
ACTGCAAGACGAGGCAGCGCGGCTATCGTGGCTGGCCACGACGGGCGTTCCTTGCGCAGCTGTGCTCGAC
GTTGTCACTGAAGCGGGAAGGGACTGGCTGCTATTGGGCGAAGTGCCGGGGCAGGATCTCCTGTCATCTC
ACCTTGCTCCTGCCGAGAAAGTATCCATCATGGCTGATGCAATGCGGCGGCTGCATACGCTTGATCCGGC
TACCTGCCCATTCGACCACCAAGCGAAACATCGCATCGAGCGAGCACGTACTCGGATGGAAGCCGGTCTT
GTCGATCAGGATGATCTGGACGAAGAGCATCAGGGGCTCGCGCCAGCCGAACTGTTCGCCAGGCTCAAGG
CGAGCATGCCCGACGGCGAGGATCTCGTCGTGACCCATGGCGATGCCTGCTTGCCGAATATCATGGTGGA
AAATGGCCGCTTTTCTGGATTCATCGACTGTGGCCGGCTGGGTGTGGCGGACCGCTATCAGGACATAGCG
TTGGCTACCCGTGATATTGCTGAAGAGCTTGGCGGCGAATGGGCTGACCGCTTCCTCGTGCTTTACGGTA
TCGCCGCTCCCGATTCGCAGCGCATCGCCTTCTATCGCCTTCTTGACGAGTTCTTCTGAGCGGGACTCTG
GGGTTCGAAATGACCGACCAAGCGACGCCCAACCTGCCATCACGAGATTTCGATTCCACCGCCGCCTTCT
ATGAAAGGTTGGGCTTCGGAATCGTTTTCCGGGACGCCGGCTGGATGATCCTCCAGCGCGGGGATCTCAT
GCTGGAGTTCTTCGCCCACCCTAGGGGGAGGCTAACTGAAACACGGAAGGAGACAATACCGGAAGGAACC
CGCGCTATGACGGCAATAAAAAGACAGAATAAAACGCACGGTGTTGGGTCGTTTGTTCATAAACGCGGGG
TTCGGTCCCAGGGCTGGCACTCTGTCGATACCCCACCGAGACCCCATTGGGGCCAATACGCCCGCGTTTC
TTCCTTTTCCCCACCCCACCCCCCAAGTTCGGGTGAAGGCCCAGGGCTCGCAGCCAACGTCGGGGCGGCA
GGCCCTGCCATAGCCTCAGGTTACTCATATATACTTTAGATTGATTTAAAACTTCATTTTTAATTTAAAA
GGATCTAGGTGAAGATCCTTTTTGATAATCTCATGACCAAAATCCCTTAACGTGAGTTTTCGTTCCACTG
AGCGTCAGACCCCGTAGAAAAGATCAAAGGATCTTCTTGAGATCCTTTTTTTCTGCGCGTAATCTGCTGC
TTGCAAACAAAAAAACCACCGCTACCAGCGGTGGTTTGTTTGCCGGATCAAGAGCTACCAACTCTTTTTC
CGAAGGTAACTGGCTTCAGCAGAGCGCAGATACCAAATACTGTTCTTCTAGTGTAGCCGTAGTTAGGCCA
CCACTTCAAGAACTCTGTAGCACCGCCTACATACCTCGCTCTGCTAATCCTGTTACCAGTGGCTGCTGCC
AGTGGCGATAAGTCGTGTCTTACCGGGTTGGACTCAAGACGATAGTTACCGGATAAGGCGCAGCGGTCGG
GCTGAACGGGGGGTTCGTGCACACAGCCCAGCTTGGAGCGAACGACCTACACCGAACTGAGATACCTACA
GCGTGAGCTATGAGAAAGCGCCACGCTTCCCGAAGGGAGAAAGGCGGACAGGTATCCGGTAAGCGGCAGG
GTCGGAACAGGAGAGCGCACGAGGGAGCTTCCAGGGGGAAACGCCTGGTATCTTTATAGTCCTGTCGGGT
TTCGCCACCTCTGACTTGAGCGTCGATTTTTGTGATGCTCGTCAGGGGGGCGGAGCCTATGGAAAAACGC
CAGCAACGCGGCCTTTTTACGGTTCCTGGCCTTTTGCTGGCCTTTTGCTCACATGTTCTTTCCTGCGTTA
TCCCCTGATTCTGTGGATAACCGTATTACCGCCATGCAT
